>Addgene plasmid #162723 | pX330 NL-FKBP-Cas9 | addgene full sequence | sequence record 320080 | Addgene NGS Result
GAGGGCCTATTTCCCATGATTCCTTCATATTTGCATATACGATACAAGGCTGTTAGAGAGATAATTGGAA
TTAATTTGACTGTAAACACAAAGATATTAGTACAAAATACGTGACGTAGAAAGTAATAATTTCTTGGGTA
GTTTGCAGTTTTAAAATTATGTTTTAAAATGGACTATCATATGCTTACCGTAACTTGAAAGTATTTCGAT
TTCTTGGCTTTATATATCTTGTGGAAAGGACGAAACACCGGGTCTTCGAGAAGACCTGTTTTAGAGCTAG
AAATAGCAAGTTAAAATAAGGCTAGTCCGTTATCAACTTGAAAAAGTGGCACCGAGTCGGTGCTTTTTTG
TTTTAGAGCTAGAAATAGCAAGTTAAAATAAGGCTAGTCCGTTTTTAGCGCGTGCGCCAATTCTGCAGAC
AAATGGCTCTAGAGGTACCCGTTACATAACTTACGGTAAATGGCCCGCCTGGCTGACCGCCCAACGACCC
CCGCCCATTGACGTCAATAGTAACGCCAATAGGGACTTTCCATTGACGTCAATGGGTGGAGTATTTACGG
TAAACTGCCCACTTGGCAGTACATCAAGTGTATCATATGCCAAGTACGCCCCCTATTGACGTCAATGACG
GTAAATGGCCCGCCTGGCATTGTGCCCAGTACATGACCTTATGGGACTTTCCTACTTGGCAGTACATCTA
CGTATTAGTCATCGCTATTACCATGGTCGAGGTGAGCCCCACGTTCTGCTTCACTCTCCCCATCTCCCCC
CCCTCCCCACCCCCAATTTTGTATTTATTTATTTTTTAATTATTTTGTGCAGCGATGGGGGCGAGGGGCG
GGGCGGGGCGAGGCGGRGAGGKGCGGCGGCAGCCAATCAGAGCGGCGCGCTCCGAAAGTTTCCTTTTATG
GCGAGGCGGCGGCGGCGGCGGCCCTATAAAAAGCGAAGCGCGCGGCGGGCGGGAGTCGCTGCGCGCTGCC
TTCGCCCCGTGCCCCGCTCCGCCGCCGCCTCGCGCCGCCCGCCCCGGCTCTGACTGACCGCGTTACTCCC
ACAGGTGAGCGGGCGGGACGGCCCTTCTCCTCCGGGCTGTAATTAGCTGAGCAAGAGGTAAGGGTTTAAG
GGATGGTTGGTTGGTGGGGTATTAATGTTTAATTACCTGGAGCACCTGCCTGAAATCACTTTTTTTCAGG
TTGGACCGGTGCCACCATGGACTATAAGGACCACGACGGAGACTACAAGGATCATGATATTGATTACAAA
GACGATGACGATAAGATGGCCCCAAAGAAGAAGCGGAAGGTCGGTATCCACGGAGTCCCAGCAGCCGGAT
CCGGAGTGCAGGTGGAAACCATCTCCCCAGGAGACGGGCGCACCTTCCCCAAGCGCGGCCAGACCTGCGT
GGTGCACTACACCGGGATGCTTGAAGATGGAAAGAAAGTTGATTCCTCCCGGGACAGAAACAAGCCCTTT
AAGTTTATGCTAGGCAAGCAGGAGGTGATCCGAGGCTGGGAAGAAGGGGTTGCCCAGATGAGTGTGGGTC
AGAGAGCCAAACTGACTATATCTCCAGATTATGCCTATGGTGCCACTGGGCACCCAGGCATCATCCCACC
ACATGCCACTCTCGTCTTCGATGTGGAGCTTCTAAAACTGGAAGACAAGAAGTACAGCATCGGCCTGGAC
ATCGGCACCAACTCTGTGGGCTGGGCCGTGATCACCGACGAGTACAAGGTGCCCAGCAAGAAATTCAAGG
TGCTGGGCAACACCGACCGGCACAGCATCAAGAAGAACCTGATCGGAGCCCTGCTGTTCGACAGCGGCGA
AACAGCCGAGGCCACCCGGCTGAAGAGAACCGCCAGAAGAAGATACACCAGACGGAAGAACCGGATCTGC
TATCTGCAAGAGATCTTCAGCAACGAGATGGCCAAGGTGGACGACAGCTTCTTCCACAGACTGGAAGAGT
CCTTCCTGGTGGAAGAGGATAAGAAGCACGAGCGGCACCCCATCTTCGGCAACATCGTGGACGAGGTGGC
CTACCACGAGAAGTACCCCACCATCTACCACCTGAGAAAGAAACTGGTGGACAGCACCGACAAGGCCGAC
CTGCGGCTGATCTATCTGGCCCTGGCCCACATGATCAAGTTCCGGGGCCACTTCCTGATCGAGGGCGACC
TGAACCCCGACAACAGCGACGTGGACAAGCTGTTCATCCAGCTGGTGCAGACCTACAACCAGCTGTTCGA
GGAAAACCCCATCAACGCCAGCGGCGTGGACGCCAAGGCCATCCTGTCTGCCAGACTGAGCAAGAGCAGA
CGGCTGGAAAATCTGATCGCCCAGCTGCCCGGCGGAAGTGGCAGCGGAGTGCAGGTGGAAACCATCTCCC
CAGGAGACGGGCGCACCTTCCCCAAGCGCGGCCAGACCTGCGTGGTGCACTACACCGGGATGCTTGAAGA
TGGAAAGAAAGTTGATTCCTCCCGGGACAGAAACAAGCCCTTTAAGTTTATGCTAGGCAAGCAGGAGGTG
ATCCGAGGCTGGGAAGAAGGGGTTGCCCAGATGAGTGTGGGTCAGAGAGCCAAACTGACTATATCTCCAG
ATTATGCCTATGGTGCCACTGGGCACCCAGGCATCATCCCACCACATGCCACTCTCGTCTTCGATGTGGA
GCTTCTAAAACTGGAAGGCAGTGGAAGCGAGAAGAAGAATGGCCTGTTCGGAAACCTGATTGCCCTGAGC
CTGGGCCTGACCCCCAACTTCAAGAGCAACTTCGACCTGGCCGAGGATGCCAAACTGCAGCTGAGCAAGG
ACACCTACGACGACGACCTGGACAACCTGCTGGCCCAGATCGGCGACCAGTACGCCGACCTGTTTCTGGC
CGCCAAGAACCTGTCCGACGCCATCCTGCTGAGCGACATCCTGAGAGTGAACACCGAGATCACCAAGGCC
CCCCTGAGCGCCTCTATGATCAAGAGATACGACGAGCACCACCAGGACCTGACCCTGCTGAAAGCTCTCG
TGCGGCAGCAGCTGCCTGAGAAGTACAAAGAGATTTTCTTCGACCAGAGCAAGAACGGCTACGCCGGCTA
CATTGACGGCGGAGCCAGCCAGGAAGAGTTCTACAAGTTCATCAAGCCCATCCTGGAAAAGATGGACGGC
ACCGAGGAACTGCTCGTGAAGCTGAACAGAGAGGACCTGCTGCGGAAGCAGCGGACCTTCGACAACGGCA
GCATCCCCCACCAGATCCACCTGGGAGAGCTGCACGCCATTCTGCGGCGGCAGGAAGATTTTTACCCATT
CCTGAAGGACAACCGGGAAAAGATCGAGAAGATCCTGACCTTCCGCATCCCCTACTACGTGGGCCCTCTG
GCCAGGGGAAACAGCAGATTCGCCTGGATGACCAGAAAGAGCGAGGAAACCATCACCCCCTGGAACTTCG
AGGAAGTGGTGGACAAGGGCGCTTCCGCCCAGAGCTTCATCGAGCGGATGACCAACTTCGATAAGAACCT
GCCCAACGAGAAGGTGCTGCCCAAGCACAGCCTGCTGTACGAGTACTTCACCGTGTATAACGAGCTGACC
AAAGTGAAATACGTGACCGAGGGAATGAGAAAGCCCGCCTTCCTGAGCGGCGAGCAGAAAAAGGCCATCG
TGGACCTGCTGTTCAAGACCAACCGGAAAGTGACCGTGAAGCAGCTGAAAGAGGACTACTTCAAGAAAAT
CGAGTGCTTCGACTCCGTGGAAATCTCCGGCGTGGAAGATCGGTTCAACGCCTCCCTGGGCACATACCAC
GATCTGCTGAAAATTATCAAGGACAAGGACTTCCTGGACAATGAGGAAAACGAGGACATTCTGGAAGATA
TCGTGCTGACCCTGACACTGTTTGAGGACAGAGAGATGATCGAGGAACGGCTGAAAACCTATGCCCACCT
GTTCGACGACAAAGTGATGAAGCAGCTGAAGCGGCGGAGATACACCGGCTGGGGCAGGCTGAGCCGGAAG
CTGATCAACGGCATCCGGGACAAGCAGTCCGGCAAGACAATCCTGGATTTCCTGAAGTCCGACGGCTTCG
CCAACAGAAACTTCATGCAGCTGATCCACGACGACAGCCTGACCTTTAAAGAGGACATCCAGAAAGCCCA
GGTGTCCGGCCAGGGCGATAGCCTGCACGAGCACATTGCCAATCTGGCCGGCAGCCCCGCCATTAAGAAG
GGCATCCTGCAGACAGTGAAGGTGGTGGACGAGCTCGTGAAAGTGATGGGCCGGCACAAGCCCGAGAACA
TCGTGATCGAAATGGCCAGAGAGAACCAGACCACCCAGAAGGGACAGAAGAACAGCCGCGAGAGAATGAA
GCGGATCGAAGAGGGCATCAAAGAGCTGGGCAGCCAGATCCTGAAAGAACACCCCGTGGAAAACACCCAG
CTGCAGAACGAGAAGCTGTACCTGTACTACCTGCAGAATGGGCGGGATATGTACGTGGACCAGGAACTGG
ACATCAACCGGCTGTCCGACTACGATGTGGACCATATCGTGCCTCAGAGCTTTCTGAAGGACGACTCCAT
CGACAACAAGGTGCTGACCAGAAGCGACAAGAACCGGGGCAAGAGCGACAACGTGCCCTCCGAAGAGGTC
GTGAAGAAGATGAAGAACTACTGGCGGCAGCTGCTGAACGCCAAGCTGATTACCCAGAGAAAGTTCGACA
ATCTGACCAAGGCCGAGAGAGGCGGCCTGAGCGAACTGGATAAGGCCGGCTTCATCAAGAGACAGCTGGT
GGAAACCCGGCAGATCACAAAGCACGTGGCACAGATCCTGGACTCCCGGATGAACACTAAGTACGACGAG
AATGACAAGCTGATCCGGGAAGTGAAAGTGATCACCCTGAAGTCCAAGCTGGTGTCCGATTTCCGGAAGG
ATTTCCAGTTTTACAAAGTGCGCGAGATCAACAACTACCACCACGCCCACGACGCCTACCTGAACGCCGT
CGTGGGAACCGCCCTGATCAAAAAGTACCCTAAGCTGGAAAGCGAGTTCGTGTACGGCGACTACAAGGTG
TACGACGTGCGGAAGATGATCGCCAAGAGCGAGCAGGAAATCGGCAAGGCTACCGCCAAGTACTTCTTCT
ACAGCAACATCATGAACTTTTTCAAGACCGAGATTACCCTGGCCAACGGCGAGATCCGGAAGCGGCCTCT
GATCGAGACAAACGGCGAAACCGGGGAGATCGTGTGGGATAAGGGCCGGGATTTTGCCACCGTGCGGAAA
GTGCTGAGCATGCCCCAAGTGAATATCGTGAAAAAGACCGAGGTGCAGACAGGCGGCTTCAGCAAAGAGT
CTATCCTGCCCAAGAGGAACAGCGATAAGCTGATCGCCAGAAAGAAGGACTGGGACCCTAAGAAGTACGG
CGGCTTCGACAGCCCCACCGTGGCCTATTCTGTGCTGGTGGTGGCCAAAGTGGAAAAGGGCAAGTCCAAG
AAACTGAAGAGTGTGAAAGAGCTGCTGGGGATCACCATCATGGAAAGAAGCAGCTTCGAGAAGAATCCCA
TCGACTTTCTGGAAGCCAAGGGCTACAAAGAAGTGAAAAAGGACCTGATCATCAAGCTGCCTAAGTACTC
CCTGTTCGAGCTGGAAAACGGCCGGAAGAGAATGCTGGCCTCTGCCGGCGAACTGCAGAAGGGAAACGAA
CTGGCCCTGCCCTCCAAATATGTGAACTTCCTGTACCTGGCCAGCCACTATGAGAAGCTGAAGGGCTCCC
CCGAGGATAATGAGCAGAAACAGCTGTTTGTGGAACAGCACAAGCACTACCTGGACGAGATCATCGAGCA
GATCAGCGAGTTCTCCAAGAGAGTGATCCTGGCCGACGCTAATCTGGACAAAGTGCTGTCCGCCTACAAC
AAGCACCGGGATAAGCCCATCAGAGAGCAGGCCGAGAATATCATCCACCTGTTTACCCTGACCAATCTGG
GAGCCCCTGCCGCCTTCAAGTACTTTGACACCACCATCGACCGGAAGAGGTACACCAGCACCAAAGAGGT
GCTGGACGCCACCCTGATCCACCAGAGCATCACCGGCCTGTACGAGACACGGATCGACCTGTCTCAGCTG
GGAGGCGACAAAAGGCCGGCGGCCACGAAAAAGGCCGGCCAGGCAAAAAAGAAAAAGTAAGAATTCCTAG
AGCTCGCTGATCAGCCTCGACTGTGCCTTCTAGTTGCCAGCCATCTGTTGTTTGCCCCTCCCCCGTGCCT
TCCTTGACCCTGGAAGGTGCCACTCCCACTGTCCTTTCCTAATAAAATGAGGAAATTGCATCGCATTGTC
TGAGTAGGTGTCATTCTATTCTGGGGGGTGGGGTGGGGCAGGACAGCAAGGGGGAGGATTGGGAAGAGAA
TAGCAGGCATGCTGGGGAGCGGCCGCAGGAACCCCTAGTGATGGAGTTGGCCACTCCCTCTCTGCGCGCT
CGCTCGCTCACTGAGGCCGGGCGACCAAAGGTCGCCCGACGCCCGGGCTTTGCCCGGGCGGCCTCAGTGA
GCGAGCGAGCGCGCAGCTGCCTGCAGGGGCGCCTGATGCGGTATTTTCTCCTTACGCATCTGTGCGGTAT
TTCACACCGCATA
[95 nt withheld, positions 6594-6688]
T
[46 nt withheld, positions 6690-6735]
C
[141 nt withheld, positions 6737-6877]
CCTTTGACGTTGGAGTCCACGTTCTTT
[37 nt withheld, positions 6905-6941]
ACTCTATCTCGGGCTATTCTTTTGATTTATAAGGGATTTTGCCGATTTCGGTCTATTGGTTAAAAAATGA
GCTGATTTAACAAAAATTTAACGCGAATTTTAACAAAATATTAACGTTTACAATTTTATGGTGCACTCTC
AGTACAATCTGCTCTGATGCCGCATAGTTAAGCCAGCCCCGACACCCGCCAACACCCGCTGACGCGCCCT
GACGGGCTTGTCTGCTCCCGGCATCCGCTTACAGACAAGCTGTGACCGTCTCCGGGAGCTGCATGTGTCA
GAGGTTTTCACCGTCATCACCGAAACGCGCGAGACGAAAGGGCCTCGTGATACGCCTATTTTTATAGGTT
AATGTCATGATAATAATGGTTTCTTAGACGTCAGGTGGCACTTTTCGGGGAAATGTGCGCGGAACCCCTA
TTTGTTTATTTTTCTAAATACATTCAAATATGTATCCGCTCATGAGACAATAACCCTGATAAATGCTTCA
ATAATATTGAAAAAGGAAGAGTATGAGTATTCAACATTTCCGTGTCGCCCTTATTCCCTTTTTTGCGGCA
TTTTGCCTTCCTGTTTTTGCTCACCCAGAAACGCTGGTGAAAGTAAAAGATGCTGAAGATCAGTTGGGTG
CACGAGTGGGTTACATCGAACTGGATCTCAACAGCGGTAAGATCCTTGAGAGTTTTCGCCCCGAAGAACG
TTTTCCAATGATGAGCACTTTTAAAGTTCTGCTATGTGGCGCGGTATTATCCCGTATTGACGCCGGGCAA
GAGCAACTCGGTCGCCGCATACACTATTCTCAGAATGACTTGGTTGAGTACTCACCAGTCACAGAAAAGC
ATCTTACGGATGGCATGACAGTAAGAGAATTATGCAGTGCTGCCATAACCATGAGTGATAACACTGCGGC
CAACTTACTTCTGACAACGATCGGAGGACCGAAGGAGCTAACCGCTTTTTTGCACAACATGGGGGATCAT
GTAACTCGCCTTGATCGTTGGGAACCGGAGCTGAATGAAGCCATACCAAACGACGAGCGTGACACCACGA
TGCCTGTAGCAATGGCAACAACGTTGCGCAAACTATTAACTGGCGAACTACTTACTCTAGCTTCCCGGCA
ACAATTAATAGACTGGATGGAGGCGGATAAAGTTGCAGGACCACTTCTGCGCTCGGCCCTTCCGGCTGGC
TGGTTTATTGCTGATAAATCTGGAGCCGGTGAGCGTGGAAGCCGCGGTATCATTGCAGCACTGGGGCCAG
ATGGTAAGCCCTCCCGTATCGTAGTTATCTACACGACGGGGAGTCAGGCAACTATGGATGAACGAAATAG
ACAGATCGCTGAGATAGGTGCCTCACTGATTAAGCATTGGTAACTGTCAGACCAAGTTTACTCATATATA
CTTTAGATTGATTTAAAACTTCATTTTTAATTTAAAAGGATCTAGGTGAAGATCCTTTTTGATAATCTCA
TGACCAAAATCCCTTAACGTGAGTTTTCGTTCCACTGAGCGTCAGACCCCGTAGAAAAGATCAAAGGATC
TTCTTGAGATCCTTTTTTTCTGCGCGTAATCTGCTGCTTGCAAACAAAAAAACCACCGCTACCAGCGGTG
GTTTGTTTGCCGGATCAAGAGCTACCAACTCTTTTTCCGAAGGTAACTGGCTTCAGCAGAGCGCAGATAC
CAAATACTGTTCTTCTAGTGTAGCCGTAGTTAGGCCACCACTTCAAGAACTCTGTAGCACCGCCTACATA
CCTCGCTCTGCTAATCCTGTTACCAGTGGCTGCTGCCAGTGGCGATAAGTCGTGTCTTACCGGGTTGGAC
TCAAGACGATAGTTACCGGATAAGGCGCAGCGGTCGGGCTGAACGGGGGGTTCGTGCACACAGCCCAGCT
TGGAGCGAACGACCTACACCGAACTGAGATACCTACAGCGTGAGCTATGAGAAAGCGCCACGCTTCCCGA
AGGGAGAAAGGCGGACAGGTATCCGGTAAGCGGCAGGGTCGGAACAGGAGAGCGCACGAGGGAGCTTCCA
GGGGGAAACGCCTGGTATCTTTATAGTCCTGTCGGGTTTCGCCACCTCTGACTTGAGCGTCGATTTTTGT
GATGCTCGTCAGGGGGGCGGAGCCTATGGAAAAACGCCAGCAACGCGGCCTTTTTACGGTTCCTGGCCTT
TTGCTGGCCTTTTGCTCACATGT
Features (pLannotate 1.2.2; 21 found; start..end, strand, type, name):
      1..241     +  promoter       U6 promoter: RNA polymerase III promoter for human U6 snRNA
    268..343     +  misc_RNA       gRNA scaffold: guide RNA scaffold for the Streptococcus pyogenes CRISPR/Cas9 system
    350..393     +  misc_RNA       gRNA scaffold (fragment): guide RNA scaffold for the Streptococcus pyogenes CRISPR/Cas9 system
    440..725     +  enhancer       CMV enhancer: human cytomegalovirus immediate early enhancer; contains an 18-bp deletion relative to the standard CMV enhancer
    828..961     +  promoter       chicken β-actin promoter (fragment): No description available
    962..1189    +  intron         hybrid intron: hybrid between chicken β-actin (CBA) and minute virus of mice (MMV) introns (Gray et al., 2011)
   1333..1653    +  CDS            DmrB: F36V mutant of FK506-binding protein FKBP12 binds synthetic ligands that do not bind wild-type FKBP
   1654..2344    +  CDS            Cas9(N) (fragment): N-terminal portion of Streptococcus pyogenes Cas9 (Zetsche et al., 2015)
   2356..2676    +  CDS            DmrB: F36V mutant of FK506-binding protein FKBP12 binds synthetic ligands that do not bind wild-type FKBP
   2687..3714    +  CDS            Cas9(N) (fragment): N-terminal portion of Streptococcus pyogenes Cas9 (Zetsche et al., 2015)
   3601..6099    +  CDS            Cas9(C): C-terminal portion of Streptococcus pyogenes Cas9 (Zetsche et al., 2015)
   6100..6147    +  CDS            nucleoplasmin NLS: bipartite nuclear localization signal from nucleoplasmin
   6181..6292    +  polyA_signal   bGH poly(A) signal: bovine growth hormone polyadenylation signal
   6397..6537    +  repeat_region  AAV2 ITR: inverted terminal repeat of adeno-associated virus serotype 2 inverted
   6542..6593    -  misc_feature   bom (fragment): basis of mobility region from pBR322
   6612..7067    +  rep_origin     f1 ori (sequence partly withheld): f1 bacteriophage origin of replication; arrow indicates direction of (+) strand synthesis
   7068..7117    -  misc_feature   bom (fragment): basis of mobility region from pBR322
   7219..7254    -  CDS            rop (fragment): Rop protein, which maintains plasmids at low copy number; rop
   7349..7453    +  promoter       AmpR promoter: bla
   7454..8314    +  CDS            AmpR: β-lactamase; bla; confers resistance to ampicillin, carbenicillin, and related antibiotics
   8485..9073    +  rep_origin     ori: high-copy-number ColE1/pMB1/pBR322/pUC origin of replication
