[The description below was written by a language model from this plasmid's Addgene catalogue record and pLannotate feature annotations shown in this document.]
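Description:
pX330 NL-FKBP-Cas9 is a mammalian CRISPR expression plasmid derived from pX330-U6-Chimeric_BB-CBh-hSpCas9, in which Streptococcus pyogenes Cas9 has been fused to the F36V mutant of human FKBP12. It is propagated in E. coli as a high-copy plasmid through a pUC-type ColE1 origin and selected with ampicillin via the β-lactamase gene. An f1 phage origin and a single AAV2 ITR annotated downstream of the expression cassette are carried over from the parental backbone.

The plasmid has the two-cassette pX330 layout. A human U6 RNA polymerase III promoter sits upstream of the S. pyogenes guide RNA scaffold; no specific guide is recorded, and the roughly 26-nt gap between promoter and scaffold is consistent with the parental guide-cloning site. The second cassette uses the CBh promoter (CMV enhancer, chicken β-actin promoter fragment and a hybrid intron) to drive the Cas9 fusion, which ends in a nucleoplasmin NLS and a bGH polyadenylation signal. The feature table shows two copies of FKBP F36V. One lies at the N-terminus immediately ahead of the Cas9 coding sequence, and the other is inserted internally, interrupting the N-terminal portion of Cas9. This matches the recorded 642 bp insert size and probably explains the "NL" in the name, perhaps N-terminal plus loop, though the record does not define it. A 3xFLAG tag is catalogued at the N-terminus but is not annotated in the table.

FKBP F36V binds synthetic ligands that do not bind wild-type FKBP. The associated publication describes a chemogenetic system showing that Cas9 longevity affects genome editing outcomes, so the construct appears intended for small-molecule control of Cas9 persistence in mammalian cells. The record does not state the ligand or the mechanism.
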