Addgene plasmid #162723: pX330 NL-FKBP-Cas9
Purpose: Mammalian expression
Depositing lab: Amit Choudhary. Depositing organization: Broad Institute. Publication: Chemogenetic System Demonstrates That Cas9 Longevity Impacts Genome Editing Outcomes. Sreekanth V, Zhou Q, Kokkonda P, Bermudez-Cabrera HC, Lim D, Law BK, Holmes BR, Chaudhary SK, Pergu R, Leger BS, Walker JA, Gifford DK, Sherwood RI, Choudhary A. ACS Cent Sci. 2020 Dec 23;6(12):2228-2237. doi: 10.1021/acscentsci.0c00129. Epub 2020 Nov 18. PubMed 33376784.
Backbone
  Vector backbone: pUC ori vector, pX330-U6-Chimeric_BB-CBh-hSpCas9
  Vector type: Mammalian Expression, CRISPR
Growth in bacteria
  Bacterial resistance: Ampicillin, 100 μg/mL
  Growth temperature: 37°C
  Growth strain: NEB Stable
  Copy number: High Copy
Gene/Insert
  Gene/Insert name: FKBP F36V
  Species: H. sapiens (human)
  Insert size (bp): 642
  Promoter: CBh
  Tag / fusion protein: 3xFLAG (N terminal on insert)
  Cloning method: Gibson Cloning
  Sequencing primers: 5′ agggatggttggttggtggg; 3′ CCAATCCTCCCCCTTGCTGT
Terms and licenses: Academic/Nonprofit Terms; Industry Terms: Not Available to Industry
How to cite: pX330 NL-FKBP-Cas9 was a gift from Amit Choudhary (Addgene plasmid # 162723 ; http://n2t.net/addgene:162723 ; RRID:Addgene_162723)
